>Addgene plasmid #175971 | pBEL2419 | addgene full sequence | sequence record 345257 | Addgene NGS Result
CTCACTGATTAAGCATTGGTAACTGTCAGACCAAGTTTACTCATATATACTTTAGATTGATTTAAAACTT
CATTTTTAATTTAAAAGGATCTAGGTGAAGATCCTTTTTGATAATCTCATGACCAAAATCCCTTAACGTG
AGTTTTCGTTCCACTGAGCGTCAGACCCCGTAGAAAAGATCAAAGGATCTTCTTGAGATCCTTTTTTTCT
GCGCGTAATCTGCTGCTTGCAAACAAAAAAACCACCGCTACCAGCGGTGGTTTGTTTGCCGGATCAAGAG
CTACCAACTCTTTTTCCGAAGGTAACTGGCTTCAGCAGAGCGCAGATACCAAATACTGTCCTTCTAGTGT
AGCCGTAGTTAGGCCACCACTTCAAGAACTCTGTAGCACCGCCTACATACCTCGCTCTGCTAATCCTGTT
ACCAGTGGCTGCTGCCAGTGGCGATAAGTCGTGTCTTACCGGGTTGGACTCAAGACGATAGTTACCGGAT
AAGGCGCAGCGGTCGGGCTGAACGGGGGGTTCGTGCACACAGCCCAGCTTGGAGCGAACGACCTACACCG
AACTGAGATACCTACAGCGTGAGCTATGAGAAAGCGCCACGCTTCCCGAAGGGAGAAAGGCGGACAGGTA
TCCGGTAAGCGGCAGGGTCGGAACAGGAGAGCGCACGAGGGAGCTTCCAGGGGGAAACGCCTGGTATCTT
TATAGTCCTGTCGGGTTTCGCCACCTCTGACTTGAGCGTCGATTTTTGTGATGCTCGTCAGGGGGGCGGA
GCCTATGGAAAAACGCCAGCAACGCGGCCTTTTTACGGTTCCTGGCCTTTTGCTGGCCTTTTGCTCACAT
GTTCTTTCCTGCGTTATCCCCTGATTCTGTGGATAACCGTATTACCGCCTTTGAGTGAGCTGATACCGCT
CGCCGCAGCCGAACGACCGAGCGCAGCGAGTCAGTGAGCGAGGAAGCGGAAGAGCGCCTGATGCGGTATT
TTCTCCTTACGCATCTGTGCGGTATTTCACACCGCAATGGTGCACTCTCAGTACAATCTGCTCTGATGCC
GCATAGTTAAGCCAGTATACACTCCGCTATCGCTACGTGACTGGGTCATGGCTGCGCCCCGACACCCGCC
AACACCCGCTGACGCGCCCTGACGGGCTTGTCTGCTCCCGGCATCCGCTTACAGACAAGCTGTGACCGTC
TCCGGGAGCTGCATGTGTCAGAGGTTTTCACCGTCATCACCGAAACGCGCGAGGCAGCTGCGGTAAAGCT
CATCAGCGTGGTCGTGAAGCGATTCACAGATGTCTGCCTGTTCATCCGCGTCCAGCTCGTTGAGTTTCTC
CAGAAGCGTTAATGTCTGGCTTCTGATAAAGCGGGCCATGTTAAGGGCGGTTTTTTCCTGTTTGGTCACT
GATGCCTCCGTGTAAGGGGGATTTCTGTTCATGGGGGTAATGATACCGATGAAACGAGAGAGGATGCTCA
CGATACGGGTTACTGATGATGAACATGCCCGGTTACTGGAACGTTGTGAGGGTAAACAACTGGCGGTATG
GATGCGGCGGGACCAGAGAAAAATCACTCAGGGTCAATGCCAGCGCTTCGTTAATACAGATGTAGGTGTT
CCACAGGGTAGCCAGCAGCATCCTGCGATGCAGATCCGGAACATAATGGTGCAGGGCGCTGACTTCCGCG
TTTCCAGACTTTACGAAACACGGAAACCGAAGACCATTCATGTTGTTGCTCAGGTCGCAGACGTTTTGCA
GCAGCAGTCGCTTCACGTTCGCTCGCGTATCGGTGATTCATTCTGCTAACCAGTAAGGCAACCCCGCCAG
CCTAGCCGGGTCCTCAACGACAGGAGCACGATCATGCGCACCCGTGGCCAGGACCCAACGCTGCCCGAGA
TCTCGATCCCGCGAAATTAATACGACTCACTATAGGGAGACCACAACGGTTTCCCTCTAGAAATAATTTT
GTTTAACTTTAAGAAGGAGATATACATATGGCTCTTAACACACCACAAATTACGCCGACAAAAAAGATAA
CAGTGAGGGCAATCGGCGAGGAACTGCCGCGTGGTGATTACCAACGTTGCCCGCAATGTGACATGCTGTT
TAGCCTGCCCGAGATAAATTCTCATCAAAGTGCCTATTGTCCGCGCTGTCAGGCAAAAATTCGTGACGGG
CGCGACTGGTCGCTAACGCGCCTGGCGGCAATGGCCTTCACCATGCTGTTGCTTATGCCGTTTGCCTGGG
GCGAACCGCTGTTGCATATCTGGCTGTTAGGCATTCGTATTGACGCCAACGTTATGCAAGGCATCTGGCA
AATGACCAAACAGGGCGATGCGATAACGGGGTCGATGGTCTTTTTCTGCGTTATTGGTGCCCCGCTCATT
CTGGTGACCTCCATAGCTTATTTATGGTTTGGTAACCGACTGGGAATGAATTTACGTCCGGTACTGCTGA
TGCTTGAGCGACTTAAAGAGTGGGTAATGCTCGATATCTACCTGGTCGGCATTGGCGTTGCTTCTATAAA
GGTACAGGATTATGCCCATATCCAGGCTGGTGTCGGCTTGTTCTCTTTTGTGGCGTTGGTGATTTTAACG
ACGGTGACGTTGTCACATCTTAATGTCGAAGAACTGTGGGAGCGATTTTATCCGCAGCGCCCCGCTACGC
GTAGGGACGAGAAACTTCGTGTCTGTCTTGGGTGCCATTTTACCGGCTATCCAGATCAGCGTGGTCGCTG
CCCGCGTTGCCATATCCCGCTACGCCTGCGTCGCCGTCATAGTCTGCAAAAATGCTGGGCGGCGCTGTTA
GCGTCAATCGTTTTATTGTTACCTGCCAACCTGTTGCCTATTTCTATCATTTATCTGAACGGAGGACGGC
AGGAAGATACAATTCTTTCCGGAATTATGTCGCTGGCAAGTAGCAACATTGCGGTTGCAGGAATCGTGTT
TATCGCCAGTATTCTGGTACCGTTTACTAAAGTGATCGTCATGTTCACTTTACTGTTGAGCATTCATTTT
AAATGCCAGCAAGGTTTACGCACACGCATTCTGTTACTGCGGATGGTGACCTGGATTGGTCGCTGGTCGA
TGCTCGACCTGTTTGTCATATCTTTAACCATGTCGCTGATTAATCGCGATCAGATCCTCGCTTTTACTAT
GGGACCGGCTGCGTTTTATTTCGGCGCAGCGGTAATTTTGACTATTCTTGCTGTGGAATGGCTGGACAGC
CGCTTACTTTGGGATGCACATGAGTCAGGAAACGCCCGCTTCGACGACTGAAGCGCAGATTAAAAATAAA
CGCCGTATCTCACCTTTCTGGCTGCTGCCGTTCATCGCGCTAATGATTGCCAGTTGGCTGATTTGGGACA
GTTATCAGGACCGGGGTAATACCGTCACCATCGACTTTATGTCGGCGGATGGTATTGTTCCAGGCCGTAC
GCCTGTTCGTTATCAGGGCGTTGAAGTCGGAACAGTGCAGGATATCAGCCTCAGCGACGATCTTCGTAAG
ATTGAAGTCAAGGTCAGCATCAAGTCCGATATGAAAGATGCGCTGCGCGAAGAGACTCAGTTCTGGCTGG
TGACGCCAAAAGCATCGTTGGCAGGTGTCTCCGGGCTGGACGCCCTCGTCGGTGGGAACTATATCGGCAT
GATGCCGGGTAAAGGTAAAGAGCAGGATCACTTTGTCGCACTCGATACCCAACCGAAATATCGGCTGGAC
AATGGCGATCTGATGATCCACCTGCAAGCCCCCGATCTCGGTTCGCTGAACAGCGGTTCATTGGTCTATT
TCCGCAAGATCCCGGTGGGAAAAGTCTACGACTATGCCATCAATCCCAACAAGCAAGGCGTGGTGATTGA
TGTCCTGATCGAGCGGCGTTTTACCGATCTGGTGAAAAAAGGTAGCCGTTTCTGGAACGTTTCCGGCGTT
GATGCCAACGTCAGTATCAGTGGCGCGAAGGTGAAACTGGAAAGCCTGGCGGCACTGGTTAACGGTGCGA
TTGCCTTCGATTCACCAGAAGAGTCGAAACCTGCCGAGGCGGAAGATACCTTTGGTCTGTATGAAGATCT
GGCCCACAGCCAGCGTGGCGTAATAATAAAACTGGAACTGCCGAGTGGGGCCGGATTAACCGCCGACTCG
ACGCCGTTAATGTATCAGGGGCTGGAAGTCGGACAGCTGACTAAACTGGATTTAAATCCTGGTGGTAAAG
TCACAGGGGAAATGACCGTTGATCCCAGCGTCGTTACCCTGCTTCGTGAAAATACCCGCATCGAATTACG
CAACCCGAAATTATCCCTTAGCGATGCTAATCTCAGCGCCCTGCTGACCGGCAAAACCTTCGAGCTGGTG
CCCGGCGATGGCGAGCCACGCAAAGAGTTCGTTGTTGTGCCAGGCGAAAAAGCACTGCTGCATGAACCTG
ATGTTCTGACGCTGACCCTGACCGCGCCGGAAAGTTACGGTATTGATGCGGGTCAGCCGCTCATTCTTCA
CGGCGTGCAGGTAGGCCAGGTTATCGATCGTAAACTCACCAGCAAAGGCGTCACCTTTACCGTCGCCATC
GAGCCTCAGCATCGCGAACTGGTAAAAGGCGATAGCAAATTTGTCGTCAACAGCCGTGTCGATGTGAAGG
TGGGGCTGGATGGCGTTGAGTTTCTCGGTGCCAGCGCCTCAGAATGGATCAATGGCGGGATACGTATTCT
GCCGGGCGATAAAGGTGAGATGAAAGCCAGCTATCCACTGTATGCCAATTTGGAAAAAGCGCTGGAGAAC
AGCCTTAGCGATTTACCCACCACAACCGTGAGTTTGAGTGCAGAGACGCTGCCGGATGTGCAGGCAGGAT
CGGTAGTGCTGTACCGTAAATTTGAAGTTGGTGAAGTGATTACCGTGCGTCCGCGAGCTAACGCGTTTGA
TATCGATCTGCATATTAAGCCGGAGTATCGCAACCTTCTGACCAGCAATAGCGTGTTCTGGGCAGAAGGC
GGGGCGAAAGTTCAGCTGAATGGTAGTGGTCTGACCGTACAGGCATCCCCGCTCTCCAGAGCATTAAAGG
GAGCCATTAGCTTCGACAACCTCAGCGGTGCCAGCGCCAGTCAGCGTAAAGGCGATAAGCGTATTCTGTA
TGCTTCCGAAACAGCGGCCCGTGCGGTTGGCGGGCAGATTACGCTTCACGCTTTCGATGCCGGAAAACTG
GCGGTCGGGATGCCAATTCGCTATCTCGGTATTGATATCGGGCAAATCCAGACGCTGGATCTGATTACCG
CACGCAATGAAGTACAGGCAAAGGCGGTACTTTACCCGGAATATGTCCAGACCTTTGCTCGCGGTGGTAC
GCGCTTCTCAGTGGTCACACCGCAAATTTCGGCAGCTGGCAATGAGCATCTTGATACTATCCTCCAGCCG
TATATCAACGTCGAACCAGGCCGGGGCAATCCTCGCCGCGACTTTGAATTACAAGAGGCCACCATTACTG
ATTCGCGTTACCTGGATGGCTTAAGCATTATTGTTGAAGCGCCGGAAGCCGGTTCGTTAGGCATCGGTAC
GCCTGTGCTGTTCCGTGGTCTGGAAGTCGGTACGGTTACAGGAATGACGCTGGGGACATTGTCAGATCGC
GTGATGATTGCGATGCGCATCAGTAAACGCTATCAACACCTGGTGCGTAACAATTCCGTCTTCTGGTTGG
CATCGGGTTACAGTCTGGACTTTGGTCTGACGGGCGGCGTAGTGAAAACCGGCACCTTTAACCAGTTTAT
CCGTGGCGGCATCGCCTTCGCCACGCCTCCGGGTACGCCACTGGCACCGAAAGCCCAGGAAGGCAAACAC
TTCCTGTTGCAGGAAAGTGAACCGAAAGAGTGGCGTGAATGGGGAACTGCGCTTCCCAAATAATGCCCAC
CTCGAGCAGATCCGGCTGCTAACAAAGCCCGAAAGGAAGCTGAGTTGGCTGCTGCCACCGCTGAGCAATA
ACTAGCATAACCCCTTGGGGCCTCTAAACGGGTCTTGAGGGGTTTTTTGCTGAAAGGAGGAACTATATCC
GGATAATTCTTGAAGACGAAAGGGCCTCGTGATACGCCTATTTTTATAGGTTAATGTCATGATAATAATG
GTTTCTTAGACGTCAGGTGGCACTTTTCGGGGAAATGTGCGCGGAACCCCTATTTGTTTATTTTTCTAAA
TACATTCAAATATGTATCCGCTCATGAGACAATAACCCTGATAAATGCTTCAATAATATTGAAAAAGGAA
GAGTATGAGTATTCAACATTTCCGTGTCGCCCTTATTCCCTTTTTTGCGGCATTTTGCCTTCCTGTTTTT
GCTCACCCAGAAACGCTGGTGAAAGTAAAAGATGCTGAAGATCAGTTGGGTGCACGAGTGGGTTACATCG
AACTGGATCTCAACAGCGGTAAGATCCTTGAGAGTTTTCGCCCCGAAGAACGTTTTCCAATGATGAGCAC
TTTTAAAGTTCTGCTATGTGGCGCGGTATTATCCCGTGTTGACGCCGGGCAAGAGCAACTCGGTCGCCGC
ATACACTATTCTCAGAATGACTTGGTTGAGTACTCACCAGTCACAGAAAAGCATCTTACGGATGGCATGA
CAGTAAGAGAATTATGCAGTGCTGCCATAACCATGAGTGATAACACTGCGGCCAACTTACTTCTGACAAC
GATCGGAGGACCGAAGGAGCTAACCGCTTTTTTGCACAACATGGGGGATCATGTAACTCGCCTTGATCGT
TGGGAACCGGAGCTGAATGAAGCCATACCAAACGACGAGCGTGACACCACGATGCCTGCAGCAATGGCAA
CAACGTTGCGCAAACTATTAACTGGCGAACTACTTACTCTAGCTTCCCGGCAACAATTAATAGACTGGAT
GGAGGCGGATAAAGTTGCAGGACCACTTCTGCGCTCGGCCCTTCCGGCTGGCTGGTTTATTGCTGATAAA
TCTGGAGCCGGTGAGCGTGGGTCTCGCGGTATCATTGCAGCACTGGGGCCAGATGGTAAGCCCTCCCGTA
TCGTAGTTATCTACACGACGGGGAGTCAGGCAACTATGGATGAACGAAATAGACAGATCGCTGAGATAGG
TGC
Features (pLannotate 1.2.2; 12 found; start..end, strand, type, name):
    193..781     +  rep_origin     ori: high-copy-number ColE1/pMB1/pBR322/pUC origin of replication
    967..1106    -  misc_feature   bom: basis of mobility region from pBR322
   1208..1399    -  CDS            rop: Rop protein, which maintains plasmids at low copy number; rop
   1416..1796    +  CDS            YPB1_ECOLX: Protein predicted: Swiss-Prot protein existence level 4. From Escherichia coli.
   1908..1926    +  promoter       T7 promoter: promoter for bacteriophage T7 RNA polymerase
   1958..1980    +  RBS            RBS: efficient ribosome binding site from bacteriophage T7 gene 10 (Olins and Rangwala, 1989)
   1988..3268    +  CDS            yebS: YEBS_ECOLI - Experimental evidence at protein level: Swiss-Prot protein existence level 1. Component of a transport pathway that contributes to membrane integrity. From Escherichia coli (strain K12).
   3240..5870    +  CDS            yebT: YEBT_ECOLI - Experimental evidence at protein level: Swiss-Prot protein existence level 1. Component of a transport pathway that contributes to membrane integrity (PubMed:27795327). May directly span the intermembrane space, facilitating the transport of substrates across the periplasm (Probable). From Escherichia coli (strain K12).
   5895..5944    +  CDS            SET1 (fragment): solubility-enhancement tag derived from T7 phage gene 10B
   5952..5999    +  terminator     T7 terminator: transcription terminator for bacteriophage T7 RNA polymerase
   6130..6234    +  promoter       AmpR promoter: bla
   6235..22      +  CDS            AmpR (across the origin): β-lactamase; bla; confers resistance to ampicillin, carbenicillin, and related antibiotics
