[The description below was written by a language model from this plasmid's Addgene catalogue record and pLannotate feature annotations shown in this document.]
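Description:
pBEL2419 is a bacterial expression plasmid built on the Novagen pET17b backbone (about 7.1 kb in total) and designed for genetic complementation of the E. coli LetAB system with a point-mutant form of LetB. It replicates from a ColE1/pMB1-type origin and is selected with ampicillin through a β-lactamase gene driven by its own bla promoter. The catalogue lists it as high copy, although the annotation also detects the pBR322-derived bom region and a rop coding sequence, elements normally associated with copy-number moderation.

The payload is the native letA–letB (yebS–yebT) gene pair from E. coli, inserted by Gibson assembly between a T7 promoter with the phage gene 10 ribosome binding site and a T7 terminator. The two coding sequences are annotated in the same orientation and overlap slightly, consistent with their being carried as a single operon-like transcript rather than as separate expression units. LetB carries the V708N substitution. Both proteins are described as components of a transport pathway contributing to membrane integrity. LetB is an MCE-family protein thought to span the periplasm and facilitate substrate movement between the membranes. No affinity or epitope tags are recorded for either protein. A short fragment annotated as a T7 gene 10B-derived solubility tag lies downstream of letB, and appears to be residual backbone sequence rather than a deliberate fusion.

According to the record, the plasmid is intended for complementation experiments, allowing the effect of the V708N change on LetB function to be tested. The associated work concerns the role of Ring6 of LetB.
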