Addgene plasmid #175971: pBEL2419
Purpose: Genetic complementation plasmid of LetAB with LetB(V708N)
Depositing lab: Gira Bhabha & Damian Ekiert. Depositing organization: NYU Grossman School of Medicine. Publication: Role of Ring6 in the Function of the E. coli MCE Protein LetB. Vieni C, Coudray N, Isom GL, Bhabha G, Ekiert DC. J Mol Biol. 2022 Jan 22;434(7):167463. doi: 10.1016/j.jmb.2022.167463. PubMed 35077766.
Backbone
  Vector backbone: pET17b
  Backbone manufacturer: Novagen
  Backbone size w/o insert (bp): 3174
  Total vector size (bp): 7073
  Vector type: Bacterial Expression
Growth in bacteria
  Bacterial resistance: Ampicillin, 100 μg/mL
  Growth temperature: 37°C
  Growth strain: DH5alpha
  Copy number: High Copy
Gene/Insert 1
  Gene/Insert name: LetA (alt names: yebS; b1833; ECK1832)
  Species: E. coli
  Promoter: T7
  Cloning method: Gibson Cloning
  Sequencing primers: 5′ T7; 3′ T7 Terminal
Gene/Insert 2
  Gene/Insert name: LetB (alt names: yebT; b1834; ECK1833)
  Species: E. coli
  Mutation: V708N
  Promoter: T7
  Cloning method: Gibson Cloning
  Sequencing primers: 5′ T7; 3′ T7 Terminal
Terms and licenses: Academic/Nonprofit Terms; Industry Terms: Not Available to Industry
How to cite: pBEL2419 was a gift from Gira Bhabha & Damian Ekiert (Addgene plasmid # 175971 ; http://n2t.net/addgene:175971 ; RRID:Addgene_175971)
